>Addgene plasmid #218233 | 1167A | addgene full sequence | sequence record 433264 | Addgene NGS Result
CTAAATTGTAAGCGTTAATATTTTGTTAAAATTCGCGTTAAATTTTTGTTAAATCAGCTCATTTTTTAAC
CAATAGGCCGAAATCGGCAAAATCCCTTATAAATCAAAAGAATAGACCGAGATAGGGT
[37 nt withheld, positions 129-165]
AAAGAACGTGGACTCCAACGTCAAAGG
[49 nt withheld, positions 193-241]
T
[91 nt withheld, positions 243-333]
G
[124 nt withheld, positions 335-458]
CCCATTCGCCATTCAGGCTGCGCAACTGTTGGGAAGGGCGATCGGTGCGGGCCTCTTCGCTATTACGCCA
GCTGGCGAAAGGGGGATGTGCTGCAAGGCGATTAAGTTGGGTAACGCCAGGGTTTTCCCAGTCACGACGT
TGTAAAACGACGGCCAGTAGATTAACCCTAGAAAGATAATCATATTGTGACGTACGTTAAAGATAATCAT
GCGTAAAATTGACGCATGTGTTTTATCGGTCTGTATATCGAGGTTTATTTATTAATTTGAATAGATATTA
AGTTTTATTATATTTACACTTACATACTAATAATAAATTCAACAAACAATTTATTTATGTTTATTTATTT
ATTAAAAAAAAACAAAACTTTCGTTGATAGAAGCATCCTCATCACAAGATGATAATAAGTATACCATCTT
AGCTGGCTTCGGTTTATATGAGACGAGAGTAAGGGGTCCGTCAAAACAAAACATCGATGTTCCCACTGGC
CTGGAGCGACTGTTTTTCAGTACTTCCGGTATCTCGCGTTTGTTTGCCTGCAGGTCACGTAATAAGTGTG
CGTTGAATTTATTCGCAAAAACATTGCATATTTTCGGCAAAGTAAAATTTTGTTGCATACCTTATCAAAA
AATAAGTGCTGCATACTTTTTAGAGAAACCAAATAATTTTTTATTGCATACCCGTTTTTAATAAAATACA
TTGCATACCCTCTTTTAATAAAAAATATTGCATACTTTGACGAAACAAATTTTCGTTGCATACCCAATAA
AAGATTATTATATTGCATACCCGTTTTTAATAAAATACATTGCATACCCTCTTTTAATAAAAAATATTGC
ATACGTTGACGAAACAAATTTTCGTTGCATACCCAATAAAAGATTATTATATTGCATACCTTTTCTTGCC
ATACCATTTAGCCGATCAATTGGCGCGCCTCCGACCGTCCATCGCAATAAAATGAGCCATTATGAGATCG
AAAGGGTCTACGAAAATCCGTTCGGAAAAAATCAGAAAATCATCAAAGCCGAATATAATTAAAATGTATT
ACTAGCTAAAGAAATCATCACTAATATAGAATGTAGAATGAACCCATGTATATTAGATACTAATTGTATC
GTAAGACTTTCAAAAGTCTACAAGACATTAAATGACAAGTTGACTTTAAATTTCAAATAAATAATTTATT
TTTTCTATAAGCAATAACATTTTTGCTAAATTAAGACTTGGTAATTAGGTAATACTATTGTTGTTCTATG
GAATATTCGATCGAAACATTCTTATCAGTCTCAAAAACTTAAAACAAACTTATAATATAACCCATATGCA
CGACACGAATTGCCAAAGCAATGTTCGCTGGTAAAAGAAGAAGATAGGTAGGCATATTGTAATTTAAATA
AATATTTCACCTTTAGATTTGAAAAATTTCTTTATTTGTACTTACAGTTGTCTTGCTTTGACATATAATG
AAACTGCATACTGTGAGTGGAATTACAATGGTCTGGGTATTGATTATCAAATACTTGCTGGTCCCACCTT
CATATTGGTTTTCACAATTGCTGGTGTTTTTATGGGTTTCGCTGCAGATAAATATAATCGCGTTAAAATG
TTAACAGTTTGTACATTGATTTTTGCAGTAGCCATTATATTACAAGGTACCGTAGAAGCGTACTGGCAGC
TGTTGCTGTTGCGTATGGTCATGGCGTTGGGGTAAGCGCTTTTCTCTTAATAATAAGAAATAACAACAGA
TTTATTAATTTCTCTACTTCCCCAACAGTGAATCCGGTTGCAACCCACTGGCTACAGGCATTATGTCCGA
CATTTTTCCCGAAAATAAGCGCGCCCTTGTTATGGCCATTTTCAATTGGGGCATCTATGGTGGTTATGGC
ATTGCTTTTCCCGTGGGTCGTTATATTACCAAATCGAATTTCTTCAACCTTGGCTGGCGTATGTGCTATT
TGGGCACTGGTGTTTTGGCTGTATTGCTGGCCGCACTCACAGGCACCACACTCAAGGAACCAGAACGTAA
AGCGATTGGTAATTTTAAAAGCATATTTTTTTCTTTGAAATTCATAAGTTATCAATTATCGATGGAAATG
TATTCTATGGAGAACGTTTTACCCGATGAATGGGTGCAAAAATTATTTTACCTTCAAATCTACAATCAAC
ACACGCTAACTTTTGTGACTTGATCAACTCTCACCTGGAAAAGCAACCAACTACAATCAACATTCTATGG
GATAATCGACAAGTGAGTAAAATTATAGCCGGACCTCTTAGTACAGTGTATTTAAAAGGGGAATAATATT
CTATCAATAGGAATAAAAATAAGGTCAGCAGCCATGACTTTTCCATCATTTTGAATATACCTTATTTGTT
TCGGGATTAATTGGGGGTCGGAAATCCTCTTGAATTCAGAAACGGGAACCGGAGGAAGGTGCCGGTCTTT
CAGAAAGCTGTGAAAAATACCAACATTTCTGCTGCCAAGAGCTCAATAAGAAGTTTCAAAAATTGTCTTG
GATGTTGCAGCTGTGGCTGCTAAGTAATAAGACATCTATTAGTATCTAGATTTGTTAGACCATTTAACAT
AGTGTTTTAAACGATGGGGTTAATAGATGAGGGTTAAGAAGCTAGTTATATTACTGTTGCTGTAACGCCT
TCAATTGTCGGTTACAGAGCAAACATTATTGAATGTTAATGTAAAGAGTTTATTTGTTTTCTAGTAAACA
TATAGCGATTGGTTAGTAATCACTAATAGAAATTTTTCATAAGTATCAAAAAAGTAAACCTCTTTTTCAG
TCTATGTAATAAGTAAACCAAGGAAAGGGAAAATATCTACAATCAACAAGCCATTGTTGCAGCAACAAAG
CAACTGAAACTACAATCAACATTCAATAAACTTGGGTAATTTGGAATTTAATTCTCTGGGACACCTGTGG
ATTACAACAATCAACTCGAAACTTATTATACAATGTAAATAAAAATTGATATGCATACATGAAGATCAAG
TGAAATTCCATTTAGAATCAATTTTTTTCGAATATTAAGTTTCTTGCTTTAATTTATCTGAAAGTAAATA
GACATTCCAAATTCAAGTTAACAAATTAATAATGAATTGACTAGTGATTTTTAAGAGAAAAAGATAAGAT
TTAAAAAAGGAAAGCCTTTCTTGATAAATTTTTGAACCACTTTATGCCGTTTCAATCATAAAAACTTTTA
AGAACACATGACTGGTAAAATTAATTTAAAACAAATTTAAATTTTCAACGTAACATTCAACAAAAATGGT
GAAAACTATCACGGAAATTGTTAATATTAATATGTCCCAAAAATAGCCTTTGTATGTATATGATACTAAT
CCATACATCTATGGTATCTATAGGTGAGGGCGATCGTACCAAAGATGGCAAAAAGATTGGTTTGTGGAAA
GTCTTGGCCAATCCTGCTATGATCATGTTGATGATTGCTGCTTCCATTCGTCACTCTGGCGGCATGACTT
TCGCTTATAATGCCGATTTATACTACAACACTTATTTCCCAGATGTTGATCTTGGCTGGTGGTTGTTCGC
TGTGACCATTGGTATTGGTAGTGTTGGTGTAGTTGTTGGTGGTGTTGTTTCTGATAAAATTGTCGCTAAG
ATGGGCATAAGATCACGCGCATTGGTACTTGCTGTGAGTCAACTGATTGCCACTTTGCCTGCTTTTGGCT
CCGTATACTATGATCCACTATGGGCTATGATTACCTTGGGTTGTAGTTATTTCTTCGCTGAGATGTGGTT
CGGCATTGTGTTTGCGATCGTTGTGGAAATTGTACCGTTGCAAGTGCGCTCTTCAACAATTGGCGTATTC
CTATTTGTGATGAACAACGTTGGAGGAAATTTGCCAATTCTCTTGGATCCTGTAGCAAAAATGATTGGCT
TCCGTGAGGCGTTTATGATCTTTTATGCTGGTTTCTATGGCATAAGTAAGTCTGAGTTGTTGAAAAATTC
TATATATGTATGTATATACATATGTGCATGCTTTATTTATTGTGTATATTCTTAAATTCTTAGGCTCCGT
GCTCTTCCTTATCACCTGCTTCGGTACCTCACGTAATAAGTGTGCGTTGAATTTATTCACAAAAACATTG
CATATTTTCGGCAAAGTAAAATTTTGTTGCATACCTTATCAAAAAATAAGTGCTGCATACTTTTTAGAGA
AACCAAATAATTTTTTATTGCATACCCGTTTTTAATAAAATACATTGCATACCCTCTTTTAATAAAAAAT
ATTGCATACTTTGACGAAACAAATTTTCGTTGCATACCCAATAAAAGATTATTATATTGCATACCCGTTT
TTAATAAAATACATTGCATACCCTCTTTTAATAAAAAATATTGCATACGTTGACGAAACAAATTTTCGTT
GCATACCCAATAAAAGATTATTATATTGCATACCTTTTCTTGCCATACCATTTAGCCGATCAATTCCGCG
GCATACTCGGTGGCCTCCCCACCACCAACTTTTTTGCACTGCAAAAAAACACGCTTTTGCACGCGGGCCC
ATACATAGTACAAACTCTACGTTTCGTAGACTATTTTACATAAATAGTCTACACCGTTGTATACGCTCCA
AATACACTACCACACATTGAACCTTTTTGCAGTGCAAAAAAGTACGTGTCGGCAGTCACGTAGGCCGGCC
TTATCGGGTCGCGTCCTGTCACGTACGAATCACATTATCGGACCGGACGAGTGTTGTCTTATCGTGACAG
GACGCCAGCTTCCTGTGTTGCTAACCGCAGCCGGACGCAACTCCTTATCGGAACAGGACGCGCCTCCATA
TCAGCCGCGCGTTATCTCATGCGCGTGACCGGACACGAGGCGCCCGTCCCGCTTATCGCGCCTATAAATA
CAGCCCGCAACGATCTGGTAAACACAGTTGAACAGCATCTGTTACAGCGACACAACATGAGCCGGTCCAA
CAACGCCAACGCGCCCACGCCATCCAACCGCCGCCGCAACCTGTCTCTGGTGATGGTGCGCTCCTCCAAG
AACGTCATCAAGGAGTTCATGCGCTTCAAGGTGCGCATGGAGGGCACCGTGAACGGCCACGAGTTCGAGA
TCGAGGGCGAGGGCGAGGGCCGCCCCTACGAGGGCCACAACACCGTGAAGCTGAAGGTGACCAAGGGCGG
CCCCCTGCCCTTCGCCTGGGACATCCTGTCCCCCCAGTTCCAGTACGGCTCCAAGGTGTACGTGAAGCAC
CCCGCCGACATCCCCGACTACAAGAAGCTGTCCTTCCCCGAGGGCTTCAAGTGGGAGCGCGTGATGAACT
TCGAGGACGGCGGCGTGGTGACCGTGACCCAGGACTCCTCCCTGCAGGACGGCTGCTTCATCTACAAGGT
GAAGTTCATCGGCGTGAACTTCCCCTCCGACGGCCCCGTAATGCAGAAGAAGACCATGGGCTGGGAGGCC
TCCACCGAGCGCCTGTACCCCCGCGACGGCGTGCTGAAGGGCGAGATCCACAAGGCCCTGAAGCTGAAGG
ACGGCGGCCACTACCTGGTGGAGTTCAAGTCCATCTACATGGCCAAGAAGCCCGTGCAGCTGCCCGGCTA
CTACTACGTGGACTCCAAGCTGGACATCACCTCCCACAACGAGGACTACACCATCGTGGAGCAGTACGAG
CGCACCGAGGGCCGCCACCACCTGTTCCTGTAGGACTCTAGATCATAATCAGCCATACCACATTTGTAGA
GGTTTTACTTGCTTTAAAAAACCTCCCACACCTCCCCCTGAACCTGAAACATAAAATGAATGCAATTGTT
GTTGTTAACTTGTTTATTGCAGCTTATAATGGTTACAAATAAAGCAATAGCATCACAAATTTCACAAATA
AAGCATTTTTTTCACTGCATTCTAGTTGTGGTTTGTCCAAACTCATCAATGTATCTTAAAGCTTGTCGAC
GATGTAGGTCACGGTCTCGAAGCCGCGGTGCGGGTGCCAGGGCGTGCCCTTGGGCTCCCCGGGCGCGTAC
TCCACCTCACCCATCTGGTCCATCATGATGAACGGGTCGAGGTGGCGGTAGTTGATCCCGGCGAACGCGC
GGCGCACCGGGAAGCCCTCGCCCTCGAAACCGCTGGGCGCGGTGGTCACGGTGAGCACGGGACGTGCGAC
GGCGTCGGCGGGTGCGGATACGCGGGGCAGCGTCAGCGGGTTCTCGACGGTCACGGCGGGCATGTCGACA
GATATCTATAACAAGAAAATATATATATAATAAGTTATCACGTAAGTAGAACATGAAATAACAATATAAT
TATCGTATGAGTTAAATCTTAAAAGTCACGTAAAAGATAATCATGCGTCATTTTGACTCACGCGGTCGTT
ATAGTTCAAAATCAGTGACACTTACCGCATTGACAAGCACGCCTCACGGGAGCTCCAAGCGGCGACTGAG
ATGTCCTAAATGCACAGCGACGGATTCGCGCTATTTAGAAAGAGAGAGCAATATTTCAAGAATGCATGCG
TCAATTTTACGCAGACTATCTTTCTAGGGTTAATCCCTTTAGTGAGGGTTAATTTCGAGCTTGGCGTAAT
CATGGTCATAGCTGTTTCCTGTGTGAAATTGTTATCCGCTCACAATTCCACACAACATACGAGCCGGAAG
CATAAAGTGTAAAGCCTGGGGTGCCTAATGAGTGAGCTAACTCACATTAATTGCGTTGCGCTCACTGCCC
GCTTTCCAGTCGGGAAACCTGTCGTGCCAGCTGCATTAATGAATCGGCCAACGCGCGGGGAGAGGCGGTT
TGCGTATTGGGCGCTCTTCCGCTTCCTCGCTCACTGACTCGCTGCGCTCGGTCGTTCGGCTGCGGCGAGC
GGTATCAGCTCACTCAAAGGCGGTAATACGGTTATCCACAGAATCAGGGGATAACGCAGGAAAGAACATG
TGAGCAAAAGGCCAGCAAAAGGCCAGGAACCGTAAAAAGGCCGCGTTGCTGGCGTTTTTCCATAGGCTCC
GCCCCCCTGACGAGCATCACAAAAATCGACGCTCAAGTCAGAGGTGGCGAAACCCGACAGGACTATAAAG
ATACCAGGCGTTTCCCCCTGGAAGCTCCCTCGTGCGCTCTCCTGTTCCGACCCTGCCGCTTACCGGATAC
CTGTCCGCCTTTCTCCCTTCGGGAAGCGTGGCGCTTTCTCATAGCTCACGCTGTAGGTATCTCAGTTCGG
TGTAGGTCGTTCGCTCCAAGCTGGGCTGTGTGCACGAACCCCCCGTTCAGCCCGACCGCTGCGCCTTATC
CGGTAACTATCGTCTTGAGTCCAACCCGGTAAGACACGACTTATCGCCACTGGCAGCAGCCACTGGTAAC
AGGATTAGCAGAGCGAGGTATGTAGGCGGTGCTACAGAGTTCTTGAAGTGGTGGCCTAACTACGGCTACA
CTAGAAGAACAGTATTTGGTATCTGCGCTCTGCTGAAGCCAGTTACCTTCGGAAAAAGAGTTGGTAGCTC
TTGATCCGGCAAACAAACCACCGCTGGTAGCGGTGGTTTTTTTGTTTGCAAGCAGCAGATTACGCGCAGA
AAAAAAGGATCTCAAGAAGATCCTTTGATCTTTTCTACGGGGTCTGACGCTCAGTGGAACGAAAACTCAC
GTTAAGGGATTTTGGTCATGAGATTATCAAAAAGGATCTTCACCTAGATCCTTTTAAATTAAAAATGAAG
TTTTAAATCAATCTAAAGTATATATGAGTAAACTTGGTCTGACAGTTACCAATGCTTAATCAGTGAGGCA
CCTATCTCAGCGATCTGTCTATTTCGTTCATCCATAGTTGCCTGACTCCCCGTCGTGTAGATAACTACGA
TACGGGAGGGCTTACCATCTGGCCCCAGTGCTGCAATGATACCGCGAGACCCACGCTCACCGGCTCCAGA
TTTATCAGCAATAAACCAGCCAGCCGGAAGGGCCGAGCGCAGAAGTGGTCCTGCAACTTTATCCGCCTCC
ATCCAGTCTATTAATTGTTGCCGGGAAGCTAGAGTAAGTAGTTCGCCAGTTAATAGTTTGCGCAACGTTG
TTGCCATTGCTACAGGCATCGTGGTGTCACGCTCGTCGTTTGGTATGGCTTCATTCAGCTCCGGTTCCCA
ACGATCAAGGCGAGTTACATGATCCCCCATGTTGTGCAAAAAAGCGGTTAGCTCCTTCGGTCCTCCGATC
GTTGTCAGAAGTAAGTTGGCCGCAGTGTTATCACTCATGGTTATGGCAGCACTGCATAATTCTCTTACTG
TCATGCCATCCGTAAGATGCTTTTCTGTGACTGGTGAGTACTCAACCAAGTCATTCTGAGAATAGTGTAT
GCGGCGACCGAGTTGCTCTTGCCCGGCGTCAATACGGGATAATACCGCGCCACATAGCAGAACTTTAAAA
GTGCTCATCATTGGAAAACGTTCTTCGGGGCGAAAACTCTCAAGGATCTTACCGCTGTTGAGATCCAGTT
CGATGTAACCCACTCGTGCACCCAACTGATCTTCAGCATCTTTTACTTTCACCAGCGTTTCTGGGTGAGC
AAAAACAGGAAGGCAAAATGCCGCAAAAAAGGGAATAAGGGCGACACGGAAATGTTGAATACTCATACTC
TTCCTTTTTCAATATTATTGAAGCATTTATCAGGGTTATTGTCTCATGAGCGGATACATATTTGAATGTA
TTTAGAAAAATAAACAAATAGGGGTTCCGCGCACATTTCCCCGAAAAGTGCCAC
Features (pLannotate 1.2.2; 20 found; start..end, strand, type, name):
     30..458     -  rep_origin     f1 ori (sequence partly withheld): f1 bacteriophage origin of replication; arrow indicates direction of (+) strand synthesis
    463..616     -  CDS            lacZα (fragment): LacZα fragment of β-galactosidase; lacZ fragment
   1004..1389    +  protein_bind   gypsy insulator: chromatin insulator from Drosophila Su(Hw), CP190, and Mod(mdg4)67.2
   1401..1786    -  polyA_signal   hsp70 poly(A) (fragment): polyadenlyation signal from the Drosophila melanogaster hsp70Ab gene
   3589..3609    +  promoter       gp64 promoter (fragment): Autographa californica gp64; promoter for the baculovirus gp64 glycoprotein gene
   4548..4933    +  protein_bind   gypsy insulator: chromatin insulator from Drosophila Su(Hw), CP190, and Mod(mdg4)67.2
   4941..5401    +  promoter       OpIE-2 promoter (fragment): immediate-early gene 2 from the Orgyia pseudotsugata multicapsid nucleopolyhedrovirus; strong constitutive baculovirus promoter for insect cell expression
   5415..5480    +  CDS            IE2 (fragment): VIE2_NPVOP - Protein inferred from homology: Swiss-Prot protein existence level 3. RING-finger E3 ubiquitin ligase that plays an important regulatory role during the initial stages of infection. Migrates to specific nuclear foci early in infection supposely to prepare the sites for viral replication by targeting and ubiquitinating host proteins. From Orgyia pseudotsugata multicapsid polyhedrosis virus (OpMNPV).
   5481..6161    +  CDS            DsRed1: wild-type DsRed mammalian codon-optimized
   6169..6252    +  CDS            large T antigen (fragment): large T antigen from SV40 (simian virus 40)
   6275..6396    +  polyA_signal   SV40 poly(A) signal: SV40 polyadenylation signal
   6424..6493    +  protein_bind   attB: attB site for the φC31 integrase (Groth et al., 2000) phage φC31 integrase
   7004..7022    -  promoter       T3 promoter: promoter for bacteriophage T3 RNA polymerase
   7067..7083    -  protein_bind   lac operator: The lac repressor binds to the lac operator to inhibit transcription in E. coli. This inhibition can be relieved by adding lactose or isopropyl-β-D-thiogalactopyranoside (IPTG). lac repressor encoded by lacI
   7091..7121    -  promoter       lac promoter: promoter for the E. coli lac operon
   7136..7157    -  protein_bind   CAP binding site: CAP binding activates transcription in the presence of cAMP. E. coli catabolite activator protein
   7170..7262    -  CDS            lacI (fragment): lac repressor; lacI; The lac repressor binds to the lac operator to inhibit transcription in E. coli. This inhibition can be relieved by adding lactose or isopropyl-β-D-thiogalactopyranoside (IPTG).
   7445..8033    -  rep_origin     ori: high-copy-number ColE1/pMB1/pBR322/pUC origin of replication
   8204..9064    -  CDS            AmpR: β-lactamase; bla; confers resistance to ampicillin, carbenicillin, and related antibiotics
   9065..9169    -  promoter       AmpR promoter: bla
