[The description below was written by a language model from this plasmid's Addgene catalogue record and pLannotate feature annotations shown in this document.]
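Description:
1167A is an insect-expression plasmid of about 9.2 kb built on a piggyBac-type backbone. It serves as a homology-directed repair (HDR) donor for the Mediterranean fruit fly, Ceratitis capitata. Its stated purpose is to insert the female-specific intron of the C. capitata transformer gene into the white pupae gene, which the record lists as encoding a putative metabolite transport protein. The record also lists a guide RNA sequence associated with the construct, presumably directing the Cas9 cut at the target locus. The automated feature table, however, does not identify a U6 promoter, gRNA scaffold, homology arms, the transformer intron or piggyBac terminal repeats. These elements may lie in the large unannotated stretches, notably between the hsp70 poly(A) fragment and the second gypsy insulator, but the annotation does not confirm this.

In E. coli the plasmid is maintained through a high-copy ColE1/pUC-type origin and selected with ampicillin via the AmpR β-lactamase gene and its promoter. An f1 origin and remnants of a lacZα/lac promoter/T3 cloning region are also carried over from the parent vector. The annotated insect components include two Drosophila gypsy chromatin insulators, which help shield flanked sequences from position effects, and a reverse-oriented hsp70 polyadenylation fragment. There is also a visible marker cassette in which the constitutive baculovirus OpIE-2 promoter drives DsRed. A short SV40 large T antigen fragment follows DsRed, possibly a nuclear localisation signal, and the cassette ends in an SV40 poly(A) signal. This red fluorescent marker would allow identification of animals carrying the donor sequence. A φC31 attB site downstream offers a landing site for later integrase-mediated recombination. The very short gp64 promoter match is probably incidental.
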