Addgene plasmid #218233: 1167A
Purpose: HDR plasmid for inserting Ceratitis capitata transformer female intron into the white pupae gene
Depositing lab: Omar Akbari. Depositing organization: University of California, San Diego (UCSD).
Backbone
  Vector backbone: PiggyBac
  Total vector size (bp): 9190
  Vector type: Insect Expression
Growth in bacteria
  Bacterial resistance: Ampicillin, 100 μg/mL
  Growth temperature: 37°C
  Growth strain: DH5alpha
  Copy number: Unknown
Gene/Insert
  Gene/Insert name: putative metabolite transport protein
  gRNA/shRNA sequence: gaacgtaaagcgattggtgaggg
  Species: C. capitata
Terms and licenses: Academic/Nonprofit Terms; Industry Terms: Not Available to Industry
How to cite: 1167A was a gift from Omar Akbari (Addgene plasmid # 218233 ; http://n2t.net/addgene:218233 ; RRID:Addgene_218233)
